>Addgene plasmid #143381 | TFORF2842 | addgene full sequence | sequence record 408569 | Addgene NGS Result
TTAATGTAGTCTTATGCAATACTCTTGTAGTCTTGCAACATGGTAACGATGAGTTAGCAACATGCCTTAC
AAGGAGAGAAAAAGCACCGTGCATGCCGATTGGTGGAAGTAAGGTGGTACGATCGTGCCTTATTAGGAAG
GCAACAGACGGGTCTGACATGGATTGGACGAACCACTGAATTGCCGCATTGCAGAGATATTGTATTTAAG
TGCCTAGCTCGATACATAAACGGGTCTCTCTGGTTAGACCAGATCTGAGCCTGGGAGCTCTCTGGCTAAC
TAGGGAACCCACTGCTTAAGCCTCAATAAAGCTTGCCTTGAGTGCTTCAAGTAGTGTGTGCCCGTCTGTT
GTGTGACTCTGGTAACTAGAGATCCCTCAGACCCTTTTAGTCAGTGTGGAAAATCTCTAGCAGTGGCGCC
CGAACAGGGACTTGAAAGCGAAAGGGAAACCAGAGGAGCTCTCTCGACGCAGGACTCGGCTTGCTGAAGC
GCGCACGGCAAGAGGCGAGGGGCGGCGACTGGTGAGTACGCCAAAAATTTTGACTAGCGGAGGCTAGAAG
GAGAGAGATGGGTGCGAGAGCGTCAGTATTAAGCGGGGGAGAATTAGATCGCGATGGGAAAAAATTCGGT
TAAGGCCAGGGGGAAAGAAAAAATATAAATTAAAACATATAGTATGGGCAAGCAGGGAGCTAGAACGATT
CGCAGTTAATCCTGGCCTGTTAGAAACATCAGAAGGCTGTAGACAAATACTGGGACAGCTACAACCATCC
CTTCAGACAGGATCAGAAGAACTTAGATCATTATATAATACAGTAGCAACCCTCTATTGTGTGCATCAAA
GGATAGAGATAAAAGACACCAAGGAAGCTTTAGACAAGATAGAGGAAGAGCAAAACAAAAGTAAGACCAC
CGCACAGCAAGCGGCCGCTGATCTTCAGACCTGGAGGAGGAGATATGAGGGACAATTGGAGAAGTGAATT
ATATAAATATAAAGTAGTAAAAATTGAACCATTAGGAGTAGCACCCACCAAGGCAAAGAGAAGAGTGGTG
CAGAGAGAAAAAAGAGCAGTGGGAATAGGAGCTTTGTTCCTTGGGTTCTTGGGAGCAGCAGGAAGCACTA
TGGGCGCAGCGTCAATGACGCTGACGGTACAGGCCAGACAATTATTGTCTGGTATAGTGCAGCAGCAGAA
CAATTTGCTGAGGGCTATTGAGGCGCAACAGCATCTGTTGCAACTCACAGTCTGGGGCATCAAGCAGCTC
CAGGCAAGAATCCTGGCTGTGGAAAGATACCTAAAGGATCAACAGCTCCTGGGGATTTGGGGTTGCTCTG
GAAAACTCATTTGCACCACTGCTGTGCCTTGGAATGCTAGTTGGAGTAATAAATCTCTGGAACAGATTTG
GAATCACACGACCTGGATGGAGTGGGACAGAGAAATTAACAATTACACAAGCTTAATACACTCCTTAATT
GAAGAATCGCAAAACCAGCAAGAAAAGAATGAACAAGAATTATTGGAATTAGATAAATGGGCAAGTTTGT
GGAATTGGTTTAACATAACAAATTGGCTGTGGTATATAAAATTATTCATAATGATAGTAGGAGGCTTGGT
AGGTTTAAGAATAGTTTTTGCTGTACTTTCTATAGTGAATAGAGTTAGGCAGGGATATTCACCATTATCG
TTTCAGACCCACCTCCCAACCCCGAGGGGACCCATGCATTGCATCTCAATTAGTCAGCAACCAGGTGTGG
AAAGTCCCCAGGCTCCCCAGCAGGCAGAAGTATGCAAAGCATGCGTCTCAATTAGTCAGCAACCATAGTC
CCGCCCCTAACTCCGCCCATCCCGCCCCTAACTCCGCCCAGTTCCGCCCATTCTCCGCCCCATGGCTGAC
TAATTTTTTTTATTTATGCAGAGGCCGAGGCCGCCTCGGCCTCTGAGCTATTCCAGAAGTAGTGAGGAGG
CTTTTTTGGAGGCCTAGGCTTTTGCAAAAAGCTTTCTAGAGGTACCACCGGAGCTTACCATGACCGAGTA
CAAGCCCACGGTGCGCCTCGCCACCCGCGACGACGTCCCCAGGGCCGTACGCACCCTCGCCGCCGCGTTC
GCCGACTACCCCGCCACGCGCCACACCGTCGATCCGGACCGCCACATCGAGCGGGTCACCGAGCTGCAAG
AACTCTTCCTCACGCGCGTCGGGCTCGACATCGGCAAGGTGTGGGTCGCGGACGACGGCGCCGCCGTGGC
GGTCTGGACCACGCCGGAGAGCGTCGAAGCGGGGGCGGTGTTCGCCGAGATCGGCCCGCGCATGGCCGAG
TTGAGCGGTTCCCGGCTGGCCGCGCAGCAACAGATGGAAGGCCTCCTGGCGCCGCACCGGCCCAAGGAGC
CCGCGTGGTTCCTGGCCACCGTCGGCGTCTCGCCCGACCACCAGGGCAAGGGTCTGGGCAGCGCCGTCGT
GCTCCCCGGAGTGGAGGCGGCCGAGCGCGCCGGGGTGCCCGCCTTCCTGGAGACCTCCGCGCCCCGCAAC
CTCCCCTTCTACGAGCGGCTCGGCTTCACCGTCACCGCCGACGTCGAGGTGCCCGAAGGACCGCGCACCT
GGTGCATGACCCGCAAGCCCGGTGCCAGTTAACGAATTCTAGATCTTGAGACAAATGGCAGTATTCATCC
ACAATTTTAAAAGAAAAGGGGGGATTGGGGGGTACAGTGCAGGGGAAAGAATAGTAGACATAATAGCAAC
AGACATACAAACTAAAGAATTACAAAAACAAATTACAAAAATTCAAAATTTTCGGGTTTATTACAGGGAC
AGCAGAGATCCACTTTGGCGCCGGCTCGAGGCCTGCAGGTGCAAAGATGGATAAAGTTTTAAACAGAGAG
GAATCTTTGCAGCTAATGGACCTTCTAGGTCTTGAAAGGAGTGGGAATTGGCTCCGGTGCCCGTCAGTGG
GCAGAGCGCACATCGCCCACAGTCCCCGAGAAGTTGGGGGGAGGGGTCGGCAATTGAACCGGTGCCTAGA
GAAGGTGGCGCGGGGTAAACTGGGAAAGTGATGTCGTGTACTGGCTCCGCCTTTTTCCCGAGGGTGGGGG
AGAACCGTATATAAGTGCAGTAGTCGCCGTGAACGTTCTTTTTCGCAACGGGTTTGCCGCCAGAACACAG
GTAAGTGCCGTGTGTGGTTCCCGCGGGCCTGGCCTCTTTACGGGTTATGGCCCTTGCGTGCCTTGAATTA
CTTCCACCTGGCTGCAGTACGTGATTCTTGATCCCGAGCTTCGGGTTGGAAGTGGGTGGGAGAGTTCGAG
GCCTTGCGCTTAAGGAGCCCCTTCGCCTCGTGCTTGAGTTGAGGCCTGGCCTGGGCGCTGGGGCCGCCGC
GTGCGAATCTGGTGGCACCTTCGCGCCTGTCTCGCTGCTTTCGATAAGTCTCTAGCCATTTAAAATTTTT
GATGACCTGCTGCGACGCTTTTTTTCTGGCAAGATAGTCTTGTAAATGCGGGCCAAGATCTGCACACTGG
TATTTCGGTTTTTGGGGCCGCGGGCGGCGACGGGGCCCGTGCGTCCCAGCGCACATGTTCGGCGAGGCGG
GGCCTGCGAGCGCGGCCACCGAGAATCGGACGGGGGTAGTCTCAAGCTGGCCGGCCTGCTCTGGTGCCTG
GCCTCGCGCCGCCGTGTATCGCCCCGCCCTGGGCGGCAAGGCTGGCCCGGTCGGCACCAGTTGCGTGAGC
GGAAAGATGGCCGCTTCCCGGCCCTGCTGCAGGGAGCTCAAAATGGAGGACGCGGCGCTCGGGAGAGCGG
GCGGGTGAGTCACCCACACAAAGGAAAAGGGCCTTTCCGTCCTCAGCCGTCGCTTCATGTGACTCCACGG
AGTACCGGGCGCCGTCCAGGCACCTCGATTAGTTCTCGAGCTTTTGGAGTACGTCGTCTTTAGGTTGGGG
GGAGGGGTTTTATGCGATGGAGTTTCCCCACACTGAGTGGGTGGAGACTGAAGTTAGGCCAGCTTGGCAC
TTGATGTAATTCTCCTTGGAATTTGCCCTTTTTGAGTTTGGATCTTGGTTCATTCTCAAGCCTCAGACAG
TGGTTCAAAGTTTTTTTCTTCCATTTCAGGTGTCGTGAGGCTAGCACCGCCACCATGGAAACAGAGGCTA
TTGATGGCTATATAACGTGTGACAATGAGCTTTCACCCGAAAGGGAGCACTCCAATATGGCAATTGACCT
CACCTCAAGCACACCCAATGGACAGCATGCCTCACCAAGTCACATGACAAGCACAAATTCAGTAAAGCTA
GAAATGCAGAGTGATGAAGAGTGTGACAGGAAACCCCTGAGCCGTGAAGATGAGATCAGGGGCCATGATG
AGGGTAGCAGCCTAGAAGAACCCCTAATTGAGAGCAGCGAGGTGGCTGACAACAGGAAAGTCCAGGAGCT
TCAAGGCGAGGGAGGAATCCGGCTTCCGAATGGTGAACGCCCCTTCCACTGTAACCAGTGTGGAGCTTCT
TTTACTCAGAAGGGCAACCTTCTGAGACACATAAAGTTACACTCTGGAGAGAAGCCGTTCAAATGTCCTT
TCTGTAGCTACGCCTGTAGAAGAAGGGACGCCCTCACAGGACACCTCAGGACCCATTCTGTGGGTAAACC
TCACAAGTGCAACTACTGTGGACGAAGCTACAAGCAGCGCAGTTCACTGGAGGAGCACAAGGAACGCTGC
CACAACTATCTCCAGAATGTCAGCATGGAGGCTGCTGGGCAGGTCATGAGTCACCATGTACCTCCTATGG
AAGATTGTAAGGAACAAGAGCCTATTATGGACAACAATATTTCTCTGGTGCCTTTTGAGAGACCTGCTGT
CATAGAGAAGCTCACGGGGAATATGGGAAAACGTAAAAGCTCCACTCCACAAAAGTTTGTGGGGGAAAAG
CTCATGCGATTCAGCTACCCAGATATTCACTTTGATATGAACTTAACATATGAGAAGGAGGCTGAGCTGA
TGCAGTCTCATATGATGGACCAAGCCATCAACAATGCAATCACCTACCTTGGAGCTGAGGCCCTTCACCC
TCTGATGCAGCACCCGCCAAGCACAATCGCTGAAGTGGCCCCAGTTATAAGCTCAGCTTATTCTCAGGTC
TATCATCCAAATAGGATAGAAAGACCCATTAGCAGGGAAACTGCTGATAGTCATGAAAACAACATGGATG
GCCCCATCTCTCTCATCAGACCAAAGAGTCGACCCCAGGAAAGAGAGGCCTCTCCCAGCAATAGCTGCCT
GGATTCCACTGACTCAGAAAGCAGCCATGATGACCACCAGTCCTACCAAGGACACCCTGCCTTAAATCCC
AAGAGGAAACAAAGCCCAGCTTACATGAAGGAGGATGTCAAAGCTTTGGATACTACCAAGGCTCCTAAGG
GCTCTCTGAAGGACATCTACAAGGTCTTCAATGGAGAAGGAGAACAGATTAGGGCCTTCAAGTGTGAGCA
CTGCCGAGTCCTTTTCCTAGACCATGTCATGTACACCATTCACATGGGTTGCCATGGCTACCGGGACCCA
CTGGAATGCAACATCTGTGGCTACAGAAGCCAGGACCGTTATGAGTTTTCATCACACATTGTTCGAGGGG
AGCACACATTCCACTAGTAATGAACTAGTCCGTAACTTGAAAGTATTTCGATTTCTTGGCTTTATATATC
TTGTGGAAAGGACGACGTTGACGATCATCGAACGTCTGAACGCGTTAAGTCGACAATCAACCTCTGGATT
ACAAAATTTGTGAAAGATTGACTGGTATTCTTAACTATGTTGCTCCTTTTACGCTATGTGGATACGCTGC
TTTAATGCCTTTGTATCATGCTATTGCTTCCCGTATGGCTTTCATTTTCTCCTCCTTGTATAAATCCTGG
TTGCTGTCTCTTTATGAGGAGTTGTGGCCCGTTGTCAGGCAACGTGGCGTGGTGTGCACTGTGTTTGCTG
ACGCAACCCCCACTGGTTGGGGCATTGCCACCACCTGTCAGCTCCTTTCCGGGACTTTCGCTTTCCCCCT
CCCTATTGCCACGGCGGAACTCATCGCCGCCTGCCTTGCCCGCTGCTGGACAGGGGCTCGGCTGTTGGGC
ACTGACAATTCCGTGGTGTTGTCGGGGAAATCATCGTCCTTTCCTTGGCTGCTCGCCTGTGTTGCCACCT
GGATTCTGCGCGGGACGTCCTTCTGCTACGTCCCTTCGGCCCTCAATCCAGCGGACCTTCCTTCCCGCGG
CCTGCTGCCGGCTCTGCGGCCTCTTCCGCGTCTTCGCCTTCGCCCTCAGACGAGTCGGATCTCCCTTTGG
GCCGCCTCCCCGCGTCGACTTTAAGACCAATGACTTACAAGGCAGCTGTAGATCTTAGCCACTTTTTAAA
AGAAAAGGGGGGACTGGAAGGGCTAATTCACTCCCAACGAAGACAAGATCTGCTTTTTGCTTGTACTGGG
TCTCTCTGGTTAGACCAGATCTGAGCCTGGGAGCTCTCTGGCTAACTAGGGAACCCACTGCTTAAGCCTC
AATAAAGCTTGCCTTGAGTGCTTCAAGTAGTGTGTGCCCGTCTGTTGTGTGACTCTGGTAACTAGAGATC
CCTCAGACCCTTTTAGTCAGTGTGGAAAATCTCTAGCAGTACGTATAGTAGTTCATGTCATCTTATTATT
CAGTATTTATAACTTGCAAAGAAATGAATATCAGAGAGTGAGAGGAACTTGTTTATTGCAGCTTATAATG
GTTACAAATAAAGCAATAGCATCACAAATTTCACAAATAAAGCATTTTTTTCACTGCATTCTAGTTGTGG
TTTGTCCAAACTCATCAATGTATCTTATCATGTCTGGCTCTAGCTATCCCGCCCCTAACTCCGCCCATCC
CGCCCCTAACTCCGCCCAGTTCCGCCCATTCTCCGCCCCATGGCTGACTAATTTTTTTTATTTATGCAGA
GGCCGAGGCCGCCTCGGCCTCTGAGCTATTCCAGAAGTAGTGAGGAGGCTTTTTTGGAGGCCTAGGGACG
TACCCAATTCGCCCTATAGTGAGTCGTATTACGCGCGCTCACTGGCCGTCGTTTTACAACGTCGTGACTG
GGAAAACCCTGGCGTTACCCAACTTAATCGCCTTGCAGCACATCCCCCTTTCGCCAGCTGGCGTAATAGC
GAAGAGGCCCGCACCGATCGCCCTTCCCAACAGTTGCGCAGCCTGAATGGCGAATGGG
[124 nt withheld, positions 7199-7322]
C
[91 nt withheld, positions 7324-7414]
A
[49 nt withheld, positions 7416-7464]
CCTTTGACGTTGGAGTCCACGTTCTTT
[37 nt withheld, positions 7492-7528]
ACCCTATCTCGGTCTATTCTTTTGATTTATAAGGGATTTTGCCGATTTCGGCCTATTGGTTAAAAAATGA
GCTGATTTAACAAAAATTTAACGCGAATTTTAACAAAATATTAACGCTTACAATTTAGGTGGCACTTTTC
GGGGAAATGTGCGCGGAACCCCTATTTGTTTATTTTTCTAAATACATTCAAATATGTATCCGCTCATGAG
ACAATAACCCTGATAAATGCTTCAATAATATTGAAAAAGGAAGAGTATGAGTATTCAACATTTCCGTGTC
GCCCTTATTCCCTTTTTTGCGGCATTTTGCCTTCCTGTTTTTGCTCACCCAGAAACGCTGGTGAAAGTAA
AAGATGCTGAAGATCAGTTGGGTGCACGAGTGGGTTACATCGAACTGGATCTCAACAGCGGTAAGATCCT
TGAGAGTTTTCGCCCCGAAGAACGTTTTCCAATGATGAGCACTTTTAAAGTTCTGCTATGTGGCGCGGTA
TTATCCCGTATTGACGCCGGGCAAGAGCAACTCGGTCGCCGCATACACTATTCTCAGAATGACTTGGTTG
AGTACTCACCAGTCACAGAAAAGCATCTTACGGATGGCATGACAGTAAGAGAATTATGCAGTGCTGCCAT
AACCATGAGTGATAACACTGCGGCCAACTTACTTCTGACAACGATCGGAGGACCGAAGGAGCTAACCGCT
TTTTTGCACAACATGGGGGATCATGTAACTCGCCTTGATCGTTGGGAACCGGAGCTGAATGAAGCCATAC
CAAACGACGAGCGTGACACCACGATGCCTGTAGCAATGGCAACAACGTTGCGCAAACTATTAACTGGCGA
ACTACTTACTCTAGCTTCCCGGCAACAATTAATAGACTGGATGGAGGCGGATAAAGTTGCAGGACCACTT
CTGCGCTCGGCCCTTCCGGCTGGCTGGTTTATTGCTGATAAATCTGGAGCCGGTGAGCGTGGGTCTCGCG
GTATCATTGCAGCACTGGGGCCAGATGGTAAGCCCTCCCGTATCGTAGTTATCTACACGACGGGGAGTCA
GGCAACTATGGATGAACGAAATAGACAGATCGCTGAGATAGGTGCCTCACTGATTAAGCATTGGTAACTG
TCAGACCAAGTTTACTCATATATACTTTAGATTGATTTAAAACTTCATTTTTAATTTAAAAGGATCTAGG
TGAAGATCCTTTTTGATAATCTCATGACCAAAATCCCTTAACGTGAGTTTTCGTTCCACTGAGCGTCAGA
CCCCGTAGAAAAGATCAAAGGATCTTCTTGAGATCCTTTTTTTCTGCGCGTAATCTGCTGCTTGCAAACA
AAAAAACCACCGCTACCAGCGGTGGTTTGTTTGCCGGATCAAGAGCTACCAACTCTTTTTCCGAAGGTAA
CTGGCTTCAGCAGAGCGCAGATACCAAATACTGTTCTTCTAGTGTAGCCGTAGTTAGGCCACCACTTCAA
GAACTCTGTAGCACCGCCTACATACCTCGCTCTGCTAATCCTGTTACCAGTGGCTGCTGCCAGTGGCGAT
AAGTCGTGTCTTACCGGGTTGGACTCAAGACGATAGTTACCGGATAAGGCGCAGCGGTCGGGCTGAACGG
GGGGTTCGTGCACACAGCCCAGCTTGGAGCGAACGACCTACACCGAACTGAGATACCTACAGCGTGAGCT
ATGAGAAAGCGCCACGCTTCCCGAAGGGAGAAAGGCGGACAGGTATCCGGTAAGCGGCAGGGTCGGAACA
GGAGAGCGCACGAGGGAGCTTCCAGGGGGAAACGCCTGGTATCTTTATAGTCCTGTCGGGTTTCGCCACC
TCTGACTTGAGCGTCGATTTTTGTGATGCTCGTCAGGGGGGCGGAGCCTATGGAAAAACGCCAGCAACGC
GGCCTTTTTACGGTTCCTGGCCTTTTGCTGGCCTTTTGCTCACATGTTCTTTCCTGCGTTATCCCCTGAT
TCTGTGGATAACCGTATTACCGCCTTTGAGTGAGCTGATACCGCTCGCCGCAGCCGAACGACCGAGCGCA
GCGAGTCAGTGAGCGAGGAAGCGGAAGAGCGCCCAATACGCAAACCGCCTCTCCCCGCGCGTTGGCCGAT
TCATTAATGCAGCTGGCACGACAGGTTTCCCGACTGGAAAGCGGGCAGTGAGCGCAACGCAATTAATGTG
AGTTAGCTCACTCATTAGGCACCCCAGGCTTTACACTTTATGCTTCCGGCTCGTATGTTGTGTGGAATTG
TGAGCGGATAACAATTTCACACAGGAAACAGCTATGACCATGATTACGCCAAGCGCGCAATTAACCCTCA
CTAAAGGGAACAAAAGCTGGAGCTGCAAGC
Features (pLannotate 1.2.2; 31 found; start..end, strand, type, name):
      5..231     +  promoter       RSV promoter: Rous sarcoma virus enhancer/promoter
    232..412     +  LTR            5' LTR (truncated): truncated 5' long terminal repeat (LTR) from HIV-1
    459..584     +  misc_feature   HIV-1 Ψ: packaging signal of human immunodeficiency virus type 1
    568..931     +  CDS            HIV-1 gag (fragment): gag protein from human immunodeficiency virus 1; gag
   1077..1310    +  misc_feature   RRE: The Rev response element (RRE) of HIV-1 allows for Rev-dependent mRNA export from the nucleus to the cytoplasm.
   1687..1713    +  CDS            Rev (fragment): human immunodeficiency virus 1 (HIV-1) Rev protein; rev; enhances nuclear export of unspliced and incompletely spliced viral mRNAs
   1720..1743    +  promoter       SV40 promoter (fragment): SV40 early promoter
   1744..1815    +  promoter       SV40 promoter (fragment): SV40 enhancer and early promoter
   1839..1974    +  rep_origin     SV40 ori: SV40 origin of replication
   2020..2616    +  CDS            PuroR (fragment): puromycin N-acetyltransferase; pac from Streptomyces; confers resistance to puromycin
   2665..2782    +  misc_feature   cPPT/CTS: central polypurine tract and central termination sequence of HIV-1
   2847..2913    +  CDS            small t antigen (fragment): SV40 (simian virus 40) small t antigen
   2920..4098    +  promoter       EF-1α promoter: strong constitutive promoter for human elongation factor EF-1α
   4115..5614    +  CDS            IKZF2: IKZF2_HUMAN - Also known as HELIOS, ZNFN1A2. Experimental evidence at protein level: Swiss-Prot protein existence level 1. Associates with Ikaros at centromeric heterochromatin. From Homo sapiens (Human).
   5630..5683    +  promoter       U6 promoter (fragment): RNA polymerase III promoter for human U6 snRNA
   5725..6313    +  misc_feature   WPRE: woodchuck hepatitis virus posttranscriptional regulatory element
   6364..6383    +  misc_feature   cPPT/CTS (fragment): central polypurine tract and central termination sequence of HIV-1
   6385..6618    +  LTR            3' LTR (ΔU3): self-inactivating 3' long terminal repeat (LTR) from HIV-1
   6696..6817    +  polyA_signal   SV40 poly(A) signal: SV40 polyadenylation signal
   6857..6992    +  rep_origin     SV40 ori: SV40 origin of replication
   7013..7031    -  promoter       T7 promoter: promoter for bacteriophage T7 RNA polymerase
   7039..7194    +  CDS            lacZα (fragment): LacZα fragment of β-galactosidase; lacZ fragment
   7199..7627    +  rep_origin     f1 ori (sequence partly withheld): f1 bacteriophage origin of replication; arrow indicates direction of (+) strand synthesis
   7680..7784    +  promoter       AmpR promoter: bla
   7785..8645    +  CDS            AmpR: β-lactamase; bla; confers resistance to ampicillin, carbenicillin, and related antibiotics
   8816..9404    +  rep_origin     ori: high-copy-number ColE1/pMB1/pBR322/pUC origin of replication
   9587..9679    +  CDS            lacI (fragment): lac repressor; lacI; The lac repressor binds to the lac operator to inhibit transcription in E. coli. This inhibition can be relieved by adding lactose or isopropyl-β-D-thiogalactopyranoside (IPTG).
   9692..9713    +  protein_bind   CAP binding site: CAP binding activates transcription in the presence of cAMP. E. coli catabolite activator protein
   9728..9758    +  promoter       lac promoter: promoter for the E. coli lac operon
   9766..9782    +  protein_bind   lac operator: The lac repressor binds to the lac operator to inhibit transcription in E. coli. This inhibition can be relieved by adding lactose or isopropyl-β-D-thiogalactopyranoside (IPTG). lac repressor encoded by lacI
   9827..9845    +  promoter       T3 promoter: promoter for bacteriophage T3 RNA polymerase
