[The description below was written by a language model from this plasmid's Addgene catalogue record and pLannotate feature annotations shown in this document.]
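Description:
TFORF2842 is a third-generation-style, self-inactivating lentiviral expression plasmid built on the pLX_TRC317 backbone and carrying the human transcription factor IKZF2 (Helios) as its open reading frame. It belongs to a barcoded transcription factor ORF collection. In bacteria it is maintained through a high-copy ColE1/pUC-type origin with ampicillin selection via β-lactamase. An f1 origin and remnants of a lac/T7/T3 cloning region are also annotated in the backbone. The depositor notes that recombination can occur, as is common for plasmids carrying repeated LTRs.

The viral portion begins with an RSV promoter fused to a truncated HIV-1 5' LTR, which drives production of the packageable genomic RNA. This is followed by the Ψ packaging signal with a gag fragment, the Rev response element for Rev-dependent nuclear export, and a cPPT/CTS element. It ends in a ΔU3 3' LTR that inactivates LTR promoter activity after integration. Two expression units lie between the LTRs. An SV40 early promoter/origin region drives puromycin N-acetyltransferase for selection of transduced mammalian cells. Downstream of it, the strong constitutive EF-1α promoter drives the IKZF2 coding sequence. A WPRE after the ORF enhances transcript stability and expression.

The catalogue describes a unique 24-bp barcode associated with each ORF. It is not annotated in the feature table, so its position is not stated, although the listed insert size exceeds the annotated coding sequence by roughly a hundred bases. The barcode lets IKZF2-expressing cells be identified by sequencing in pooled overexpression screens, such as those probing directed differentiation.
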