Addgene plasmid #143381: TFORF2842
Purpose: Lentiviral vector for overexpressing transcription factor ORFs with unique 24-bp barcodes. Barcodes facilitate identification of transcription factors in pooled screens.
Depositing lab: Feng Zhang. Depositing organization: Broad Institute. Publication: A transcription factor atlas of directed differentiation. Joung J, Ma S, Tay T, Geiger-Schuller KR, Kirchgatterer PC, Verdine VK, Guo B, Arias-Garcia MA, Allen WE, Singh A, Kuksenko O, Abudayyeh OO, Gootenberg JS, Fu Z, Macrae RK, Buenrostro JD, Regev A, Zhang F. Cell. 2023 Jan 5;186(1):209-229.e26. doi: 10.1016/j.cell.2022.11.026. PubMed 36608654.
Backbone
  Vector backbone: pLX_TRC317
  Backbone manufacturer: Broad Institute Genetic Perturbation Platform
  Backbone size w/o insert (bp): 8264
  Vector type: Mammalian Expression, Lentiviral
  Selectable markers: Puromycin
Growth in bacteria
  Bacterial resistance: Ampicillin, 100 μg/mL
  Growth temperature: 37°C
  Growth strain: NEB Stable
  Copy number: High Copy
Gene/Insert
  Gene/Insert name: IKZF2
  Species: H. sapiens (human)
  Insert size (bp): 1604
  Entrez Gene: IKZF2 (a.k.a. ANF1A2, HELIOS, ZNF1A2, ZNFN1A2)
  Promoter: EF1a
  Cloning method: Unknown
  Sequencing primers: 5′ GGGTGGAGACTGAAGTTAGGCCAG; 3′ CACATAGCGTAAAAGGAGCAACATAG
Terms and licenses: Academic/Nonprofit Terms; Industry Terms: Not Available to Industry
Depositor comments: NM_001079526,XM_017003589,XM_017003590,ENST00000374319 . The transcription factor ORF portion of this plasmid was synthesized by Genewiz. Please test multiple small colonies in case of plasmid recombination. To make this collection available in a timely manner, a portion of this collection was not fully sequenced by Addgene. If an Addgene verified full plasmid sequence is not available, please contact us prior to placing an order to request the full sequence.
How to cite: TFORF2842 was a gift from Feng Zhang (Addgene plasmid # 143381 ; http://n2t.net/addgene:143381 ; RRID:Addgene_143381)
