>Addgene plasmid #143381 | TFORF2842 | depositor partial sequence | sequence record 282281 | Insert
ACCGCCACCATGGAAACAGAGGCTATTGATGGCTATATAACGTGTGACAATGAGCTTTCACCCGAAAGGG
AGCACTCCAATATGGCAATTGACCTCACCTCAAGCACACCCAATGGACAGCATGCCTCACCAAGTCACAT
GACAAGCACAAATTCAGTAAAGCTAGAAATGCAGAGTGATGAAGAGTGTGACAGGAAACCCCTGAGCCGT
GAAGATGAGATCAGGGGCCATGATGAGGGTAGCAGCCTAGAAGAACCCCTAATTGAGAGCAGCGAGGTGG
CTGACAACAGGAAAGTCCAGGAGCTTCAAGGCGAGGGAGGAATCCGGCTTCCGAATGGTGAACGCCCCTT
CCACTGTAACCAGTGTGGAGCTTCTTTTACTCAGAAGGGCAACCTTCTGAGACACATAAAGTTACACTCT
GGAGAGAAGCCGTTCAAATGTCCTTTCTGTAGCTACGCCTGTAGAAGAAGGGACGCCCTCACAGGACACC
TCAGGACCCATTCTGTGGGTAAACCTCACAAGTGCAACTACTGTGGACGAAGCTACAAGCAGCGCAGTTC
ACTGGAGGAGCACAAGGAACGCTGCCACAACTATCTCCAGAATGTCAGCATGGAGGCTGCTGGGCAGGTC
ATGAGTCACCATGTACCTCCTATGGAAGATTGTAAGGAACAAGAGCCTATTATGGACAACAATATTTCTC
TGGTGCCTTTTGAGAGACCTGCTGTCATAGAGAAGCTCACGGGGAATATGGGAAAACGTAAAAGCTCCAC
TCCACAAAAGTTTGTGGGGGAAAAGCTCATGCGATTCAGCTACCCAGATATTCACTTTGATATGAACTTA
ACATATGAGAAGGAGGCTGAGCTGATGCAGTCTCATATGATGGACCAAGCCATCAACAATGCAATCACCT
ACCTTGGAGCTGAGGCCCTTCACCCTCTGATGCAGCACCCGCCAAGCACAATCGCTGAAGTGGCCCCAGT
TATAAGCTCAGCTTATTCTCAGGTCTATCATCCAAATAGGATAGAAAGACCCATTAGCAGGGAAACTGCT
GATAGTCATGAAAACAACATGGATGGCCCCATCTCTCTCATCAGACCAAAGAGTCGACCCCAGGAAAGAG
AGGCCTCTCCCAGCAATAGCTGCCTGGATTCCACTGACTCAGAAAGCAGCCATGATGACCACCAGTCCTA
CCAAGGACACCCTGCCTTAAATCCCAAGAGGAAACAAAGCCCAGCTTACATGAAGGAGGATGTCAAAGCT
TTGGATACTACCAAGGCTCCTAAGGGCTCTCTGAAGGACATCTACAAGGTCTTCAATGGAGAAGGAGAAC
AGATTAGGGCCTTCAAGTGTGAGCACTGCCGAGTCCTTTTCCTAGACCATGTCATGTACACCATTCACAT
GGGTTGCCATGGCTACCGGGACCCACTGGAATGCAACATCTGTGGCTACAGAAGCCAGGACCGTTATGAG
TTTTCATCACACATTGTTCGAGGGGAGCACACATTCCACTAGTAATGAACTAGTCCGTAACTTGAAAGTA
TTTCGATTTCTTGGCTTTATATATCTTGTGGAAAGGACGACGTTGACGATCATCGAACGTCTGA
