>Addgene plasmid #143381 | TFORF2842 | depositor partial sequence | sequence record 282282 | Barcode
CGTTGACGATCATCGAACGTCTGA
